>Addgene plasmid #67775 | Kohinoor-Paxillin/pcDNA3 | addgene partial sequence | sequence record 123333 | CMV-F 5'-CGCAAATGGGCGGTAGGCGTG-3'
GAGCTCTCTGGCTAACTAGAGAACCCACTGCTTACTGGCTTATCGAAATTAATACGACTCACTATAGGGA
GACCCAAGCTTGCCACCATGGACGACCTCGATGCCTTACTGGCAGACCTGGAATCCACCACCTCGCATAT
CTCTAAGCGACCGGTGTTTCTAACAGAGGAAACGCCTTACTCCTACCCAACTGGAAACCATACGTACCAG
GAGATTGCTGTGCCACCGCCGGTGCCCCCGCCGCCTTCCAGTGAGGCCCTAAATGGCACTGTGATTGACC
CCTTAGACCAGTGGCAACCCAGCGTGTCCAGATACGGCCACCAGCAACCTCAGTCCCAGTCTCCGATATA
CAGCTCTAGTGCCAAAAGCTCCAGTGCCTCTGTTCCTAGAGACGGGCTCAGCTCCCCTTCTCCCCGTGCC
AGTGAGGAGGAACACGTGTACAGCTTCCCAAACAAGCAGAAGTCTGCAGAACCATCTCCCACAATGACCA
GCACCTCCCTGGGCAGCAACCTCTCGGAACTGGACAGGCTTCTCCTGGAACTGAATGCTGTTCAACATAA
TCCCCCCAGTGGCTTCTCAGCAGATGAAGTCAGCAGAAGCCCATCACTGCCCAATGTGACCGGACCTCAC
TATGTCATCCCAGAGAGCAGCAGCTCTGCAGGAGGGAAGGCTGCACCCCCTACAAAAGAAAAACCAAAGC
GGAATGGTGGGCGTGGGATTGAAGATGTGCGTCCCAGTGTGGAGAGCCTGCTGGATGAGCTGGAGAGCTC
TGTGCCAAGC
