>Addgene plasmid #67775 | Kohinoor-Paxillin/pcDNA3 | addgene partial sequence | sequence record 123334 | BGH-rev 5'-TAGAAGGCACAGTCGAGG-3'
TATAGAATAGGGCCCTCTAGATGCATGCTCGAGCGGCCGCCAGTGTGATGGATATCTGCAGAATTCTTAC
TTGGCCTGCCTCGGCAGCCCAGAATGCGCTTCGGCATGCTCATGCAGATTAACATTACTGTAATCTCTGT
CGTGGCTTTTAATCTCAATGTGGTGGACCACATCGTGATAGTCTGGCAACTGGACAACCTTCTTAGCTTT
ATAAGTAGTTTTGGAGTCACATCGGTAGTGGCCACCTCCTTCAAGCGACAGAGCGTAGTTGCCATCGCTC
TTCAGCACTCCATCACGCACATACAATTTCTCAGTGGATGGCTCCCATTTCACAGTCCTCTTCTGCATAA
CTGGACCATTGGCAGGAAAGTTCACACCATCAAATCGAATTTCATAGATATAACAGTCACCATCCAGGGT
TATGTCGTTTGTCGCGATACAAATGCCCCCGTCTTCGTAAATCATGCTTCGTTCCCAAGAGTAGCCCTCA
GGAAACGACTGCTTGAAATAATCTACTATATTTTCTGGGTATTTGGCGAATACCCTGTTGCCGTAACAGA
AGGCCATTGTCAAGATGTCATAGGCGAAAGGCAGAGGTCCGCCTTCTTTGACTTTAAGGTCCATACTCTG
TTTTCCCTCGAAAGGCTTCCCAAGGCCAACTCCTTCAATCGCGAACGGGTGTCCATTTACAGCGCCTTCC
ATACGCAGCTTGATCTTCATGTCTGGTTTAATCACACTCATGGATCCACCGCTGCCACCGCCACCGCTGC
CACCGCCACCGCTGCCGGTACCACAGAAGAGTTTGAGAAAGCAGTTCTGACAGTAGGGCTTGTCGTTCTG
TTCTTTGAAGGTTCCTTTGT
