[The description below was written by a language model from this plasmid's Addgene catalogue record.]
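Description:
Kohinoor-Paxillin/pcDNA3 is a mammalian expression plasmid built on the commercial pcDNA3 backbone. It is maintained in E. coli as a high-copy plasmid under ampicillin selection. No feature table accompanies the record, so other backbone elements are not itemised. pcDNA3 vectors generally also carry a polyadenylation signal downstream of the cloning site and a neomycin-resistance cassette for selecting stable mammalian lines, but these are not confirmed here.

The payload is Kohinoor, a synthetic coding sequence of 675 bp that encodes a fluorescent protein described in the associated publication as fast and positively photoswitchable. It is expressed from the CMV immediate-early promoter, which drives strong constitutive transcription in most mammalian cell types. Kohinoor is fused to paxillin, a focal adhesion adaptor protein, so that the fluorescent signal is targeted to focal adhesions rather than distributed through the cell. The record lists paxillin as an N-terminal fusion on the insert, whereas the plasmid name places Kohinoor first, so the actual order of the two parts should be checked against the sequence. The species of origin of the paxillin portion and any linker are not stated. The insert was placed between HindIII and EcoRI sites by restriction cloning, and it is not recorded whether those sites survive.

The construct is intended for transfection into mammalian cells to label paxillin-containing structures with a reversibly switchable fluorophore. According to the associated publication, the application is RESOLFT super-resolution nanoscopy at very low laser power, with focal adhesions serving as the imaged structure.
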