Addgene plasmid #67775: Kohinoor-Paxillin/pcDNA3
Purpose: Paxilin-targetted Kohinoor for mammalian cell expression
Depositing lab: Takeharu Nagai. Publication: A fast- and positively photoswitchable fluorescent protein for ultralow-laser-power RESOLFT nanoscopy. Tiwari DK, Arai Y, Yamanaka M, Matsuda T, Agetsuma M, Nakano M, Fujita K, Nagai T. Nat Methods. 2015 Jun;12(6):515-8. doi: 10.1038/nmeth.3362. Epub 2015 Apr 20. PubMed 25894946.
Backbone
  Vector backbone: pcDNA3
  Backbone manufacturer: Invitrogen
  Vector type: Mammalian Expression
Growth in bacteria
  Bacterial resistance: Ampicillin, 100 μg/mL
  Growth temperature: 37°C
  Growth strain: XL10 Gold
  Copy number: High Copy
Gene/Insert
  Gene/Insert name: Kohinoor
  Species: Synthetic
  Insert size (bp): 675
  GenBank ID: AB935555
  Promoter: CMV
  Tag / fusion protein: Paxillin (N terminal on insert)
  Cloning method: Restriction Enzyme; 5′ cloning site HindIII (unknown if destroyed); 3′ cloning site EcoRI (unknown if destroyed)
  Sequencing primers: 5′ GAAATTAATACGACTCACTATAGGG; 3′ TAGAAGGCACAGTCGAGG
Terms and licenses: Academic/Nonprofit Terms; Industry Terms: Not Available to Industry
How to cite: Kohinoor-Paxillin/pcDNA3 was a gift from Takeharu Nagai (Addgene plasmid # 67775 ; http://n2t.net/addgene:67775 ; RRID:Addgene_67775)
